Addgene plasmid #229161: lvl0-I-E1
Purpose: lvl 0 insulator
Depositing lab: Ron Weiss. Depositing organization: Massachusetts Institute of Technology. Publication: A platform for rapid prototyping of synthetic gene networks in mammalian cells. Duportet X, Wroblewska L, Guye P, Li Y, Eyquem J, Rieders J, Rimchala T, Batt G, Weiss R. Nucleic Acids Res. 2014 Dec 1;42(21):13440-51. doi: 10.1093/nar/gku1082. Epub 2014 Nov 5. PubMed 25378321.
Backbone
  Vector backbone: lvl0-I [backbone]
  Vector type: Synthetic Biology
Growth in bacteria
  Bacterial resistance: Spectinomycin, 50 μg/mL
  Growth temperature: 37°C
  Growth strain: DH5alpha
  Copy number: High Copy
Gene/Insert
  Gene/Insert name: E1
  Species: H. sapiens (human)
  Cloning method: Restriction Enzyme; 5′ cloning site Unknown (unknown if destroyed)
Terms and licenses: Academic/Nonprofit Terms; Industry Terms: Not Available to Industry
Depositor comments: This plasmid is slightly modified from the version used in Duportet et al. 2014, but does not have any functional differences.
How to cite: lvl0-I-E1 was a gift from Ron Weiss (Addgene plasmid # 229161 ; http://n2t.net/addgene:229161 ; RRID:Addgene_229161)
