[The description below was written by a language model from this plasmid's Addgene catalogue record and pLannotate feature annotations shown in this document.]
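Description:
lvl0-I-E1 is a small (about 2.6 kb) level 0 part plasmid from a hierarchical, modular assembly platform built for rapid prototyping of synthetic gene networks in mammalian cells. It is catalogued as a synthetic biology vector on the lvl0-I backbone, the "I" position being reserved for insulator parts, and its stated purpose is simply to supply a level 0 insulator. The insert, named E1, is recorded as being of human origin. The record gives no further detail on what E1 is, how it functions, or where its boundaries lie, and the automated annotation did not assign any feature to it. It presumably sits in one of the unannotated stretches of the sequence, but that cannot be confirmed from the table. The cloning method is listed as restriction enzyme based, with the sites unknown.

The plasmid is propagated in E. coli from a high-copy ColE1/pUC-type origin and is selected with spectinomycin through an aadA gene, which also confers streptomycin resistance. An AmpR (bla) promoter lies upstream of aadA and may drive its expression. The short fragments annotated as lacI, an integrase and a gentamicin acetyltransferase are probably non-functional remnants carried along with the resistance cassette and backbone, not working genes. No mammalian promoter, reporter or selection marker is annotated, consistent with a storage vector that holds a single part and is not itself an expression construct. In such systems, level 0 parts are combined with promoter, gene and other modules to build higher-level transcription units and multi-gene circuits. The depositor notes that this version is slightly modified from the published one, without any functional difference.
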