Features (pLannotate 1.2.2; 6 found; start..end, strand, type, name):
      1..589     +  rep_origin     ori: high-copy-number ColE1/pMB1/pBR322/pUC origin of replication
    772..821     +  CDS            lacI (fragment): lac repressor; lacI; The lac repressor binds to the lac operator to inhibit transcription in E. coli. This inhibition can be relieved by adding lactose or isopropyl-β-D-thiogalactopyranoside (IPTG).
   1293..1397    +  promoter       AmpR promoter: bla
   1388..1468    -  CDS            int (fragment): INT2_ECOLX - Protein inferred from homology: Swiss-Prot protein existence level 3. Putative integrase believed to be involved in the insertion of antibiotic resistance genes into plasmids and transposons. From Escherichia coli.
   1556..1612    +  CDS            GmR (fragment): gentamycin acetyltransferase; aacC1; confers resistance to gentamycin
   1619..2407    +  CDS            aadA: S3AD_ECOLX - Experimental evidence at protein level: Swiss-Prot protein existence level 1. Mediates bacterial resistance to the antibiotics streptomycin and spectinomycin. From Escherichia coli.
>Addgene plasmid #229161 | lvl0-I-E1 | addgene full sequence | sequence record 459759 | Addgene NGS Result
TTGAGATCCTTTTTTTCTGCGCGTAATCTGCTGCTTGCAAACAAAAAAACCACCGCTACCAGCGGTGGTT
TGTTTGCCGGATCAAGAGCTACCAACTCTTTTTCCGAAGGTAACTGGCTTCAGCAGAGCGCAGATACCAA
ATACTGTTCTTCTAGTGTAGCCGTAGTTAGGCCACCACTTCAAGAACTCTGTAGCACCGCCTACATACCT
CGCTCTGCTAATCCTGTTACCAGTGGCTGCTGCCAGTGGCGATAAGTCGTGTCTTACCGGGTTGGACTCA
AGACGATAGTTACCGGATAAGGCGCAGCGGTCGGGCTGAACGGGGGGTTCGTGCACACAGCCCAGCTTGG
AGCGAACGACCTACACCGAACTGAGATACCTACAGCGTGAGCTATGAGAAAGCGCCACGCTTCCCGAAGG
GAGAAAGGCGGACAGGTATCCGGTAAGCGGCAGGGTCGGAACAGGAGAGCGCACGAGGGAGCTTCCAGGG
GGAAACGCCTGGTATCTTTATAGTCCTGTCGGGTTTCGCCACCTCTGACTTGAGCGTCGATTTTTGTGAT
GCTCGTCAGGGGGGCGGAGCCTATGGAAAAACGCCAGCAACGCGGCCTTTTTACGGTTCCTGGCCTTTTG
CTGGCCTTTTGCTCACATGTTCTTTCCTGCGTTATCCCCTGATTCTGTGGATAACCGTATTACCGCCTTT
GAGTGAGCTGATACCGCTCGCCGCAGCCGAACGACCGAGCGCAGCGAGTCAGTGAGCGAGGAAGCGGAAG
AGCGCCCAATACGCAAACCGCCTCTCCCCGCGCGTTGGCCGATTCATTAATCACTCTGTGGTCTCAGGAG
GCCACCTTTGGTCTTGACATTCACTAAGGAGTGGGCCTGGAATAAAACCAGAAATCCCCATTCTCAGTCT
GCCCCAAGCCCTCCAATTCCGAGGGCGCTGTATGTATAAGCTCGGGCAGGCAAAAGTCGACTGTGAGAAC
ACGCCAGCAGAGGGCGCTGTGGCCCCATCAGTCCCTGCCCACTGAACTCTCCAGAAGGAAAAGCGGCAAG
GATGCAAACAAGAAAATCAGACCAGACTGGGAGTCTAGACCCTGCGTCCCACGCGGTCCCACCATGGCTT
CCTCTTTGGAATTTTCAGGGGGACCCAGGAAGACTGACACCGCTGATTACTTGAGACCACGAAGTGGCTC
TTCAGTGGACGAAAGGGCCTCGTGATACGCCTATTTTTATAGGTTAATGTCATGATAATAATGGTTTCTT
AGACGTCAGGTGGCACTTTTCGGGGAAATGTGCGCGGAACCCCTATTTGTTTATTTTTCTAAATACATTC
AAATATGTATCCGCTCATGAGACAATAACCCTGATAAATGCTTCAATAATATTGAAAAAGGAAGAGTATG
CGCTCACGCAACTGGTCCAGAACCTTGACCGAACGCAGCGGTGGTAACGGCGCAGTGGCGGTTTTCATGG
CTTGTTATGACTGTTTTTTTTTGGGGTACAGTCTATGCCTCGGGCATCCAAGCAGCAAGCGCGTTACGCC
GTGGGTCGATGTTTGATGTTATGGAGCAGCAACGATGTTACGCAGCAGGGCAGTCGCCCTAAAACAAAGT
TAAACATCATGAGGGAAGCGGTGATCGCCGAAGTATCGACTCAACTATCAGAGGTAGTTGGCGTCATCGA
GCGCCATCTCGAACCGACGTTGCTGGCCGTACATTTGTACGGCTCCGCAGTGGATGGCGGCCTGAAGCCA
CACAGCGATATTGATTTGCTGGTTACGGTGACCGTAAGGCTTGATGAAACAACGCGGCGAGCTTTGATCA
ACGACCTTTTGGAAACTTCGGCTTCCCCTGGAGAGAGCGAGATTCTCCGCGCTGTAGAAGTCACCATTGT
TGTGCACGACGACATCATTCCGTGGCGTTATCCAGCTAAGCGCGAACTGCAATTTGGAGAATGGCAGCGC
AATGACATTCTTGCAGGTATCTTCGAGCCAGCCACGATCGACATTGATCTGGCTATCTTGCTGACAAAAG
CAAGAGAACATAGCGTTGCCTTGGTAGGTCCAGCGGCGGAGGAACTCTTTGATCCGGTTCCTGAACAGGA
TCTATTTGAGGCGCTAAATGAAACCTTAACGCTATGGAACTCGCCGCCCGACTGGGCTGGCGATGAGCGA
AATGTAGTGCTTACGTTGTCCCGCATTTGGTACAGCGCAGTAACCGGCAAAATCGCGCCGAAGGATGTCG
CTGCCGACTGGGCAATGGAGCGCCTGCCGGCCCAGTATCAGCCCGTCATACTTGAAGCTAGACAGGCTTA
TCTTGGACAAGAAGAAGATCGCTTGGCCTCGCGCGCAGATCAGTTGGAAGAATTTGTCCATTACGTAAAA
GGCGAGATCACCAAGGTAGTCGGCAAATAACTGTCAGACCAAGTTTACTCATATATACTTTAGATTGATT
TAAAACTTCATTTTTAATTTAAAAGGATCTAGGTGAAGATCCTTTTTGATAATCTCATGACCAAAATCCC
TTAACGTGAGTTTTCGTTCCACTGAGCGTCAGACCCCGTAGAAAAGATCAAAGGATCTTC
